>Addgene plasmid #178096 | ATP1A1_G3_MTOR_Nick_Exon-44_Dual_sgRNA | addgene full sequence | sequence record 350135 | Addgene NGS Result
GAGGGCCTATTTCCCATGATTCCTTCATATTTGCATATACGATACAAGGCTGTTAGAGAGATAATTGGAA
TTAATTTGACTGTAAACACAAAGATATTAGTACAAAATACGTGACGTAGAAAGTAATAATTTCTTGGGTA
GTTTGCAGTTTTAAAATTATGTTTTAAAATGGACTATCATATGCTTACCGTAACTTGAAAGTATTTCGAT
TTCTTGGCTTTATATATCTTGTGGAAAGGACGAAACACCGTGGCATGAAGGCCTGGAAGGTTTTAGAGCT
AGAAATAGCAAGTTAAAATAAGGCTAGTCCGTTATCAACTTGAAAAAGTGGCACCGAGTCGGTGCTTTTT
TGTTTTAGAGCTAGAAATAGCAAGTTAAAATAAGGCTAGTCCGTTTTTAGCGCGTGCGCCAATTCTGCAG
ACAAATGGCGTCGACTGGATCCGGTACCAAGGTCGGGCAGGAAGAGGGCCTATTTCCCATGATTCCTTCA
TATTTGCATATACGATACAAGGCTGTTAGAGAGATAATTAGAATTAATTTGACTGTAAACACAAAGATAT
TAGTACAAAATACGTGACGTAGAAAGTAATAATTTCTTGGGTAGTTTGCAGTTTTAAAATTATGTTTTAA
AATGGACTATCATATGCTTACCGTAACTTGAAAGTATTTCGATTTCTTGGCTTTATATATCTTGTGGAAA
GGACGAAACACCGAGTTCTGTAATTCAGCATAGTTTTAGAGCTAGAAATAGCAAGTTAAAATAAGGCTAG
TCCGTTATCAACTTGAAAAAGTGGCACCGAGTCGGTGCTTTTTTTAAGCTTGGCGTAATCATGGTCATAG
CTGTTTCCTGTGTGAAATTGTTATCCGCTCACAATTCCACACAACATACGAGCCGGAAGCATAAAGTGTA
AAGCCTGGGGTGCCTAATGAGTGAGCTAACTCACATTAATTGCGTTGCGCTCACTGCCCGCTTTCCAGTC
GGGAAACCTGTCGTGCCAGCTGCATTAATGAATCGGCCAACGCGCGGGGAGAGGCGGTTTGCGTATTGGG
CGCTCTTCCGCTTCCTCGCTCACTGACTCGCTGCGCTCGGTCGTTCGGCTGCGGCGAGCGGTATCAGCTC
ACTCAAAGGCGGTAATACGGTTATCCACAGAATCAGGGGATAACGCAGGAAAGAACATGTGAGCAAAAGG
CCAGCAAAAGGCCAGGAACCGTAAAAAGGCCGCGTTGCTGGCGTTTTTCCATAGGCTCCGCCCCCCTGAC
GAGCATCACAAAAATCGACGCTCAAGTCAGAGGTGGCGAAACCCGACAGGACTATAAAGATACCAGGCGT
TTCCCCCTGGAAGCTCCCTCGTGCGCTCTCCTGTTCCGACCCTGCCGCTTACCGGATACCTGTCCGCCTT
TCTCCCTTCGGGAAGCGTGGCGCTTTCTCATAGCTCACGCTGTAGGTATCTCAGTTCGGTGTAGGTCGTT
CGCTCCAAGCTGGGCTGTGTGCACGAACCCCCCGTTCAGCCCGACCGCTGCGCCTTATCCGGTAACTATC
GTCTTGAGTCCAACCCGGTAAGACACGACTTATCGCCACTGGCAGCAGCCACTGGTAACAGGATTAGCAG
AGCGAGGTATGTAGGCGGTGCTACAGAGTTCTTGAAGTGGTGGCCTAACTACGGCTACACTAGAAGAACA
GTATTTGGTATCTGCGCTCTGCTGAAGCCAGTTACCTTCGGAAAAAGAGTTGGTAGCTCTTGATCCGGCA
AACAAACCACCGCTGGTAGCGGTGGTTTTTTTGTTTGCAAGCAGCAGATTACGCGCAGAAAAAAAGGATC
TCAAGAAGATCCTTTGATCTTTTCTACGGGGTCTGACGCTCAGTGGAACGAAAACTCACGTTAAGGGATT
TTGGTCATGAGATTATCAAAAAGGATCTTCACCTAGATCCTTTTAAATTAAAAATGAAGTTTTAAATCAA
TCTAAAGTATATATGAGTAAACTTGGTCTGACAGTTACCAATGCTTAATCAGTGAGGCACCTATCTCAGC
GATCTGTCTATTTCGTTCATCCATAGTTGCCTGACTCCCCGTCGTGTAGATAACTACGATACGGGAGGGC
TTACCATCTGGCCCCAGTGCTGCAATGATACCGCGAGACCCACGCTCACCGGCTCCAGATTTATCAGCAA
TAAACCAGCCAGCCGGAAGGGCCGAGCGCAGAAGTGGTCCTGCAACTTTATCCGCCTCCATCCAGTCTAT
TAATTGTTGCCGGGAAGCTAGAGTAAGTAGTTCGCCAGTTAATAGTTTGCGCAACGTTGTTGCCATTGCT
ACAGGCATCGTGGTGTCACGCTCGTCGTTTGGTATGGCTTCATTCAGCTCCGGTTCCCAACGATCAAGGC
GAGTTACATGATCCCCCATGTTGTGCAAAAAAGCGGTTAGCTCCTTCGGTCCTCCGATCGTTGTCAGAAG
TAAGTTGGCCGCAGTGTTATCACTCATGGTTATGGCAGCACTGCATAATTCTCTTACTGTCATGCCATCC
GTAAGATGCTTTTCTGTGACTGGTGAGTACTCAACCAAGTCATTCTGAGAATAGTGTATGCGGCGACCGA
GTTGCTCTTGCCCGGCGTCAATACGGGATAATACCGCGCCACATAGCAGAACTTTAAAAGTGCTCATCAT
TGGAAAACGTTCTTCGGGGCGAAAACTCTCAAGGATCTTACCGCTGTTGAGATCCAGTTCGATGTAACCC
ACTCGTGCACCCAACTGATCTTCAGCATCTTTTACTTTCACCAGCGTTTCTGGGTGAGCAAAAACAGGAA
GGCAAAATGCCGCAAAAAAGGGAATAAGGGCGACACGGAAATGTTGAATACTCATACTCTTCCTTTTTCA
ATATTATTGAAGCATTTATCAGGGTTATTGTCTCATGAGCGGATACATATTTGAATGTATTTAGAAAAAT
AAACAAATAGGGGTTCCGCGCACATTTCCCCGAAAAGTGCCACCTGACGTCGCTAGCTGTACAGT
Features (pLannotate 1.2.2; 13 found; start..end, strand, type, name):
      1..241     +  promoter       U6 promoter: RNA polymerase III promoter for human U6 snRNA
    250..269     +  CDS            FRB* (fragment): T2098L mutant of FKBP-rapamycin binding domain of human FRAP binds synthetic ligands such as AP21967
    270..345     +  misc_RNA       gRNA scaffold: guide RNA scaffold for the Streptococcus pyogenes CRISPR/Cas9 system
    352..395     +  misc_RNA       gRNA scaffold (fragment): guide RNA scaffold for the Streptococcus pyogenes CRISPR/Cas9 system
    464..704     +  promoter       U6 promoter: RNA polymerase III promoter for human U6 snRNA
    733..808     +  misc_RNA       gRNA scaffold: guide RNA scaffold for the Streptococcus pyogenes CRISPR/Cas9 system
    858..874     -  protein_bind   lac operator: The lac repressor binds to the lac operator to inhibit transcription in E. coli. This inhibition can be relieved by adding lactose or isopropyl-β-D-thiogalactopyranoside (IPTG). lac repressor encoded by lacI
    882..912     -  promoter       lac promoter: promoter for the E. coli lac operon
    927..948     -  protein_bind   CAP binding site: CAP binding activates transcription in the presence of cAMP. E. coli catabolite activator protein
    961..1053    -  CDS            lacI (fragment): lac repressor; lacI; The lac repressor binds to the lac operator to inhibit transcription in E. coli. This inhibition can be relieved by adding lactose or isopropyl-β-D-thiogalactopyranoside (IPTG).
   1236..1824    -  rep_origin     ori: high-copy-number ColE1/pMB1/pBR322/pUC origin of replication
   1995..2855    -  CDS            AmpR: β-lactamase; bla; confers resistance to ampicillin, carbenicillin, and related antibiotics
   2856..2960    -  promoter       AmpR promoter: bla
