[The description below was written by a language model from this plasmid's Addgene catalogue record and pLannotate feature annotations shown in this document.]
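Description:
ATP1A1_G3_MTOR_Nick_Exon-44_Dual_sgRNA is a small (about 3 kb) pUC19-based plasmid for transient expression of two CRISPR guide RNAs in human cells. It is maintained in E. coli at high copy through the ColE1/pUC origin and selected with ampicillin via the β-lactamase gene and its native promoter. Remnants of the pUC19 lac region (lac promoter, operator, CAP site and a lacI fragment) are also annotated but play no role in the payload.

The payload consists of two independent human U6 RNA polymerase III promoters arranged in tandem, each followed by a 20-nt spacer and the Streptococcus pyogenes Cas9 guide RNA scaffold. One cassette expresses the ATP1A1 G3 sgRNA and the other a nicking sgRNA directed at exon 44 of human MTOR. The short "FRB* fragment" annotated immediately after the first U6 promoter occupies the spacer position. It most likely reflects the MTOR-targeting spacer matching the FKBP-rapamycin binding region of MTOR rather than any coding element, which would place the MTOR guide in the first cassette. An additional partial scaffold fragment lies between the two cassettes. The plasmid encodes no Cas9, prime editor or pegRNA, so these must be supplied from other vectors.

According to the depositor, the plasmid derives from ATP1A1_G3_Dual_sgRNA and serves as a positive control for the PE3 prime-editing strategy, in which a second nick on the non-edited strand enhances editing. It is used to co-target ATP1A1 (installing Q118R) and MTOR. This allows marker-free coselection of cells carrying the hyperactivating MTOR I2017T mutation.
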