Addgene plasmid #178096: ATP1A1_G3_MTOR_Nick_Exon-44_Dual_sgRNA
Purpose: Control vector for coselection for PE3 in human cells. Tandem expression of ATP1A1 G3 and MTOR Nick exon-44 sgRNAs from two independent U6 promoters.
Depositing lab: Yannick Doyon. Depositing organization: Universite Laval. Publication: Marker-free co-selection for successive rounds of prime editing in human cells. Levesque S, Mayorga D, Fiset JP, Goupil C, Duringer A, Loiselle A, Bouchard E, Agudelo D, Doyon Y. Nat Commun. 2022 Oct 7;13(1):5909. doi: 10.1038/s41467-022-33669-z. PubMed 36207338.
Backbone
  Vector backbone: pUC19
  Total vector size (bp): 3005
  Vector type: Mammalian Expression, CRISPR ; Prime editing
Growth in bacteria
  Bacterial resistance: Ampicillin, 100 μg/mL
  Growth temperature: 37°C
  Growth strain: DH5alpha
  Copy number: High Copy
Gene/Insert
  Gene/Insert name: ATP1A1 G3 + MTOR nick exon-44 sgRNAs
  Species: H. sapiens (human)
  Promoter: Tandem U6 promoters
  Cloning method: Restriction Enzyme; 5′ cloning site BsrGI (not destroyed); 3′ cloning site SalI (not destroyed)
  Sequencing primers: 5′ CAGGGTTATTGTCTCATGAGCGG; 3′ TGAGCGAGGAAGCGGAAGAG
Terms and licenses: Academic/Nonprofit Terms; Industry Terms: Not Available to Industry
Depositor comments: Control PE3 nick sgRNAs vector derived from ATP1A1_G3_Dual_sgRNA. This vector can be used as a positive control for prime editing (PE3) to co-target ATP1A1 (Q118R) and MTOR to perform coselection for MTOR hyperactivating mutation I2017T. Please visit https://doi.org/10.1101/2021.11.02.464583 for bioRxiv preprint.
How to cite: ATP1A1_G3_MTOR_Nick_Exon-44_Dual_sgRNA was a gift from Yannick Doyon (Addgene plasmid # 178096 ; http://n2t.net/addgene:178096 ; RRID:Addgene_178096)
